Addgene plasmid #136049: PLKO.1-STAU1-3'UTR
Purpose: STAU1 shRNA (Targeting 3'UTR) inserted into the PLKO.1 plasmid (CCATCACCACTGCTTTCTCTT)
Depositing lab: Anthony Leung. Depositing organization: Johns Hopkins School of Public Health. Publication: Structure-Mediated RNA Decay by UPF1 and G3BP1. Fischer JW, Busa VF, Shao Y, Leung AKL. Mol Cell. 2020 Apr 2;78(1):70-84.e6. doi: 10.1016/j.molcel.2020.01.021. Epub 2020 Feb 3. PubMed 32017897.
Backbone
  Vector backbone: PLKO.1
  Vector type: Mammalian Expression, Lentiviral
  Selectable markers: Puromycin
Growth in bacteria
  Bacterial resistance: Ampicillin, 100 μg/mL
  Growth temperature: 30°C
  Growth strain: NEB Stable
  Copy number: Unknown
Gene/Insert
  Gene/Insert name: STAU1
  gRNA/shRNA sequence: CCATCACCACTGCTTTCTCTT
  Species: H. sapiens (human)
  Entrez Gene: STAU1 (a.k.a. PPP1R150, STAU)
Terms and licenses: Academic/Nonprofit Terms; Industry Terms: Not Available to Industry
How to cite: PLKO.1-STAU1-3'UTR was a gift from Anthony Leung (Addgene plasmid # 136049 ; http://n2t.net/addgene:136049 ; RRID:Addgene_136049)
