[The description below was written by a language model from this plasmid's Addgene catalogue record and pLannotate feature annotations shown in this document.]
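Description:
PLKO.1-STAU1-3'UTR is a third-generation-style, self-inactivating HIV-1 lentiviral shRNA vector built on the PLKO.1 backbone and designed to knock down human STAU1 (Staufen 1) with a hairpin directed against the 3' untranslated region of the transcript. In bacteria it is maintained through a high-copy ColE1/pUC origin and selected with ampicillin via the β-lactamase gene. An f1 origin and remnants of a lac/lacZα cloning region with flanking T3 and T7 promoters are also carried in the backbone.

The viral genome is transcribed in packaging cells from an RSV promoter fused to a truncated 5' LTR. It includes the Ψ packaging signal with a gag fragment, the Rev response element for Rev-dependent nuclear export, a cPPT/CTS to aid nuclear import of the reverse-transcribed genome, and a ΔU3 3' LTR that inactivates LTR promoter activity after integration, followed by an SV40 polyadenylation signal and origin. Within this unit, the human U6 RNA polymerase III promoter drives the shRNA, and a separate hPGK promoter drives puromycin N-acetyltransferase so that transduced or transfected mammalian cells can be selected with puromycin. Because the hairpin targets the 3'UTR, it should spare expression constructs containing only the STAU1 coding sequence, although the record does not state that rescue experiments were the intent.

Two sequence records are attached and they disagree. The 7,084 nt sequencing result shows only a short gap between U6 and cPPT, consistent with a cloned hairpin. The 8,901 nt depositor sequence has roughly 1.9 kb there, including a bacterial deoC1-like match, which looks like the parental stuffer rather than the final construct.
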