Features (pLannotate 1.2.2; 26 found; start..end, strand, type, name):
    529..1128    +  CDS            PuroR: puromycin N-acetyltransferase; pac from Streptomyces alboniger; confers resistance to puromycin
   1171..1254    +  CDS            nef (fragment): NEF_HV1Z2 - Experimental evidence at protein level: Swiss-Prot protein existence level 1. Extracellular Nef protein targets CD4(+) T-lymphocytes for apoptosis by interacting with CXCR4 surface receptors. From Human immunodeficiency virus type 1 group M subtype D (isolate Z2/CDC-Z34) (HIV-1).
   1256..1489    +  LTR            3' LTR (ΔU3): self-inactivating 3' long terminal repeat (LTR) from HIV-1
   1561..1682    +  polyA_signal   SV40 poly(A) signal: SV40 polyadenylation signal
   1722..1857    +  rep_origin     SV40 ori: SV40 origin of replication
   1878..1896    -  promoter       T7 promoter: promoter for bacteriophage T7 RNA polymerase
   1904..2059    +  CDS            lacZα (fragment): LacZα fragment of β-galactosidase; lacZ fragment
   2064..2492    +  rep_origin     f1 ori (sequence partly withheld): f1 bacteriophage origin of replication; arrow indicates direction of (+) strand synthesis
   2545..2649    +  promoter       AmpR promoter: bla
   2650..3510    +  CDS            AmpR: β-lactamase; bla; confers resistance to ampicillin, carbenicillin, and related antibiotics
   3681..4269    +  rep_origin     ori: high-copy-number ColE1/pMB1/pBR322/pUC origin of replication
   4452..4544    +  CDS            lacI (fragment): lac repressor; lacI; The lac repressor binds to the lac operator to inhibit transcription in E. coli. This inhibition can be relieved by adding lactose or isopropyl-β-D-thiogalactopyranoside (IPTG).
   4557..4578    +  protein_bind   CAP binding site: CAP binding activates transcription in the presence of cAMP. E. coli catabolite activator protein
   4593..4623    +  promoter       lac promoter: promoter for the E. coli lac operon
   4631..4647    +  protein_bind   lac operator: The lac repressor binds to the lac operator to inhibit transcription in E. coli. This inhibition can be relieved by adding lactose or isopropyl-β-D-thiogalactopyranoside (IPTG). lac repressor encoded by lacI
   4692..4710    +  promoter       T3 promoter: promoter for bacteriophage T3 RNA polymerase
   4738..4964    +  promoter       RSV promoter: Rous sarcoma virus enhancer/promoter
   4965..5145    +  LTR            5' LTR (truncated): truncated 5' long terminal repeat (LTR) from HIV-1
   5192..5317    +  misc_feature   HIV-1 Ψ: packaging signal of human immunodeficiency virus type 1
   5301..5664    +  CDS            HIV-1 gag (fragment): gag protein from human immunodeficiency virus 1; gag
   5810..6043    +  misc_feature   RRE: The Rev response element (RRE) of HIV-1 allows for Rev-dependent mRNA export from the nucleus to the cytoplasm.
   6420..6520    +  CDS            Rev (fragment): human immunodeficiency virus 1 (HIV-1) Rev protein; rev; enhances nuclear export of unspliced and incompletely spliced viral mRNAs
   6570..6810    +  promoter       U6 promoter: RNA polymerase III promoter for human U6 snRNA
   6994..7653    -  CDS            deoC1: DEOC1_STAAN - Also known as dra. Experimental evidence at protein level: Swiss-Prot protein existence level 1. Catalyzes a reversible aldol reaction between acetaldehyde and D-glyceraldehyde 3-phosphate to generate 2-deoxy-D-ribose 5- phosphate. From Staphylococcus aureus (strain N315).
   8732..8849    +  misc_feature   cPPT/CTS: central polypurine tract and central termination sequence of HIV-1
   8898..507     +  promoter       hPGK promoter (across the origin): human phosphoglycerate kinase 1 promoter
>Addgene plasmid #136049 | PLKO.1-STAU1-3'UTR | depositor full sequence | sequence record 263003 | PLKO.1-STAU1-3'UTR sequence 8901 bps
TTGGGGTTGCGCCTTTTCCAAGGCAGCCCTGGGTTTGCGCAGGGACGCGGCTGCTCTGGGCGTGGTTCCG
GGAAACGCAGCGGCGCCGACCCTGGGTCTCGCACATTCTTCACGTCCGTTCGCAGCGTCACCCGGATCTT
CGCCGCTACCCTTGTGGGCCCCCCGGCGACGCTTCCTGCTCCGCCCCTAAGTCGGGAAGGTTCCTTGCGG
TTCGCGGCGTGCCGGACGTGACAAACGGAAGCCGCACGTCTCACTAGTACCCTCGCAGACGGACAGCGCC
AGGGAGCAATGGCAGCGCGCCGACCGCGATGGGCTGTGGCCAATAGCGGCTGCTCAGCAGGGCGCGCCGA
GAGCAGCGGCCGGGAAGGGGCGGTGCGGGAGGCGGGGTGTGGGGCGGTAGTGTGGGCCCTGTTCCTGCCC
GCGCGGTGTTCCGCATTCTGCAAGCCTCCGGAGCGCACGTCGGCAGTCGGCTCCCTCGTTGACCGAATCA
CCGACCTCTCTCCCCAGGGGGATCCACCGGAGCTTACCATGACCGAGTACAAGCCCACGGTGCGCCTCGC
CACCCGCGACGACGTCCCCAGGGCCGTACGCACCCTCGCCGCCGCGTTCGCCGACTACCCCGCCACGCGC
CACACCGTCGATCCGGACCGCCACATCGAGCGGGTCACCGAGCTGCAAGAACTCTTCCTCACGCGCGTCG
GGCTCGACATCGGCAAGGTGTGGGTCGCGGACGACGGCGCCGCGGTGGCGGTCTGGACCACGCCGGAGAG
CGTCGAAGCGGGGGCGGTGTTCGCCGAGATCGGCCCGCGCATGGCCGAGTTGAGCGGTTCCCGGCTGGCC
GCGCAGCAACAGATGGAAGGCCTCCTGGCGCCGCACCGGCCCAAGGAGCCCGCGTGGTTCCTGGCCACCG
TCGGCGTCTCGCCCGACCACCAGGGCAAGGGTCTGGGCAGCGCCGTCGTGCTCCCCGGAGTGGAGGCGGC
CGAGCGCGCCGGGGTGCCCGCCTTCCTGGAGACCTCCGCGCCCCGCAACCTCCCCTTCTACGAGCGGCTC
GGCTTCACCGTCACCGCCGACGTCGAGGTGCCCGAAGGACCGCGCACCTGGTGCATGACCCGCAAGCCCG
GTGCCTGACGCCCGCCCCACGACCCGCAGCGCCCGACCGAAAGGAGCGCACGACCCCATGCATCGGTACC
TTTAAGACCAATGACTTACAAGGCAGCTGTAGATCTTAGCCACTTTTTAAAAGAAAAGGGGGGACTGGAA
GGGCTAATTCACTCCCAACGAAGACAAGATCTGCTTTTTGCTTGTACTGGGTCTCTCTGGTTAGACCAGA
TCTGAGCCTGGGAGCTCTCTGGCTAACTAGGGAACCCACTGCTTAAGCCTCAATAAAGCTTGCCTTGAGT
GCTTCAAGTAGTGTGTGCCCGTCTGTTGTGTGACTCTGGTAACTAGAGATCCCTCAGACCCTTTTAGTCA
GTGTGGAAAATCTCTAGCAGTAGTAGTTCATGTCATCTTATTATTCAGTATTTATAACTTGCAAAGAAAT
GAATATCAGAGAGTGAGAGGAACTTGTTTATTGCAGCTTATAATGGTTACAAATAAAGCAATAGCATCAC
AAATTTCACAAATAAAGCATTTTTTTCACTGCATTCTAGTTGTGGTTTGTCCAAACTCATCAATGTATCT
TATCATGTCTGGCTCTAGCTATCCCGCCCCTAACTCCGCCCATCCCGCCCCTAACTCCGCCCAGTTCCGC
CCATTCTCCGCCCCATGGCTGACTAATTTTTTTTATTTATGCAGAGGCCGAGGCCGCCTCGGCCTCTGAG
CTATTCCAGAAGTAGTGAGGAGGCTTTTTTGGAGGCCTAGGGACGTACCCAATTCGCCCTATAGTGAGTC
GTATTACGCGCGCTCACTGGCCGTCGTTTTACAACGTCGTGACTGGGAAAACCCTGGCGTTACCCAACTT
AATCGCCTTGCAGCACATCCCCCTTTCGCCAGCTGGCGTAATAGCGAAGAGGCCCGCACCGATCGCCCTT
CCCAACAGTTGCGCAGCCTGAATGGCGAATGGG
[124 nt withheld, positions 2064-2187]
C
[91 nt withheld, positions 2189-2279]
A
[49 nt withheld, positions 2281-2329]
CCTTTGACGTTGGAGTCCACGTTCTTT
[37 nt withheld, positions 2357-2393]
ACCCTATCTCGGTCTATTCTTTTGATTTATAAGGGATTTTGCCGATTTCGGCCTATTGGTTAAAAAATGA
GCTGATTTAACAAAAATTTAACGCGAATTTTAACAAAATATTAACGCTTACAATTTAGGTGGCACTTTTC
GGGGAAATGTGCGCGGAACCCCTATTTGTTTATTTTTCTAAATACATTCAAATATGTATCCGCTCATGAG
ACAATAACCCTGATAAATGCTTCAATAATATTGAAAAAGGAAGAGTATGAGTATTCAACATTTCCGTGTC
GCCCTTATTCCCTTTTTTGCGGCATTTTGCCTTCCTGTTTTTGCTCACCCAGAAACGCTGGTGAAAGTAA
AAGATGCTGAAGATCAGTTGGGTGCACGAGTGGGTTACATCGAACTGGATCTCAACAGCGGTAAGATCCT
TGAGAGTTTTCGCCCCGAAGAACGTTTTCCAATGATGAGCACTTTTAAAGTTCTGCTATGTGGCGCGGTA
TTATCCCGTATTGACGCCGGGCAAGAGCAACTCGGTCGCCGCATACACTATTCTCAGAATGACTTGGTTG
AGTACTCACCAGTCACAGAAAAGCATCTTACGGATGGCATGACAGTAAGAGAATTATGCAGTGCTGCCAT
AACCATGAGTGATAACACTGCGGCCAACTTACTTCTGACAACGATCGGAGGACCGAAGGAGCTAACCGCT
TTTTTGCACAACATGGGGGATCATGTAACTCGCCTTGATCGTTGGGAACCGGAGCTGAATGAAGCCATAC
CAAACGACGAGCGTGACACCACGATGCCTGTAGCAATGGCAACAACGTTGCGCAAACTATTAACTGGCGA
ACTACTTACTCTAGCTTCCCGGCAACAATTAATAGACTGGATGGAGGCGGATAAAGTTGCAGGACCACTT
CTGCGCTCGGCCCTTCCGGCTGGCTGGTTTATTGCTGATAAATCTGGAGCCGGTGAGCGTGGGTCTCGCG
GTATCATTGCAGCACTGGGGCCAGATGGTAAGCCCTCCCGTATCGTAGTTATCTACACGACGGGGAGTCA
GGCAACTATGGATGAACGAAATAGACAGATCGCTGAGATAGGTGCCTCACTGATTAAGCATTGGTAACTG
TCAGACCAAGTTTACTCATATATACTTTAGATTGATTTAAAACTTCATTTTTAATTTAAAAGGATCTAGG
TGAAGATCCTTTTTGATAATCTCATGACCAAAATCCCTTAACGTGAGTTTTCGTTCCACTGAGCGTCAGA
CCCCGTAGAAAAGATCAAAGGATCTTCTTGAGATCCTTTTTTTCTGCGCGTAATCTGCTGCTTGCAAACA
AAAAAACCACCGCTACCAGCGGTGGTTTGTTTGCCGGATCAAGAGCTACCAACTCTTTTTCCGAAGGTAA
CTGGCTTCAGCAGAGCGCAGATACCAAATACTGTTCTTCTAGTGTAGCCGTAGTTAGGCCACCACTTCAA
GAACTCTGTAGCACCGCCTACATACCTCGCTCTGCTAATCCTGTTACCAGTGGCTGCTGCCAGTGGCGAT
AAGTCGTGTCTTACCGGGTTGGACTCAAGACGATAGTTACCGGATAAGGCGCAGCGGTCGGGCTGAACGG
GGGGTTCGTGCACACAGCCCAGCTTGGAGCGAACGACCTACACCGAACTGAGATACCTACAGCGTGAGCT
ATGAGAAAGCGCCACGCTTCCCGAAGGGAGAAAGGCGGACAGGTATCCGGTAAGCGGCAGGGTCGGAACA
GGAGAGCGCACGAGGGAGCTTCCAGGGGGAAACGCCTGGTATCTTTATAGTCCTGTCGGGTTTCGCCACC
TCTGACTTGAGCGTCGATTTTTGTGATGCTCGTCAGGGGGGCGGAGCCTATGGAAAAACGCCAGCAACGC
GGCCTTTTTACGGTTCCTGGCCTTTTGCTGGCCTTTTGCTCACATGTTCTTTCCTGCGTTATCCCCTGAT
TCTGTGGATAACCGTATTACCGCCTTTGAGTGAGCTGATACCGCTCGCCGCAGCCGAACGACCGAGCGCA
GCGAGTCAGTGAGCGAGGAAGCGGAAGAGCGCCCAATACGCAAACCGCCTCTCCCCGCGCGTTGGCCGAT
TCATTAATGCAGCTGGCACGACAGGTTTCCCGACTGGAAAGCGGGCAGTGAGCGCAACGCAATTAATGTG
AGTTAGCTCACTCATTAGGCACCCCAGGCTTTACACTTTATGCTTCCGGCTCGTATGTTGTGTGGAATTG
TGAGCGGATAACAATTTCACACAGGAAACAGCTATGACCATGATTACGCCAAGCGCGCAATTAACCCTCA
CTAAAGGGAACAAAAGCTGGAGCTGCAAGCTTAATGTAGTCTTATGCAATACTCTTGTAGTCTTGCAACA
TGGTAACGATGAGTTAGCAACATGCCTTACAAGGAGAGAAAAAGCACCGTGCATGCCGATTGGTGGAAGT
AAGGTGGTACGATCGTGCCTTATTAGGAAGGCAACAGACGGGTCTGACATGGATTGGACGAACCACTGAA
TTGCCGCATTGCAGAGATATTGTATTTAAGTGCCTAGCTCGATACATAAACGGGTCTCTCTGGTTAGACC
AGATCTGAGCCTGGGAGCTCTCTGGCTAACTAGGGAACCCACTGCTTAAGCCTCAATAAAGCTTGCCTTG
AGTGCTTCAAGTAGTGTGTGCCCGTCTGTTGTGTGACTCTGGTAACTAGAGATCCCTCAGACCCTTTTAG
TCAGTGTGGAAAATCTCTAGCAGTGGCGCCCGAACAGGGACTTGAAAGCGAAAGGGAAACCAGAGGAGCT
CTCTCGACGCAGGACTCGGCTTGCTGAAGCGCGCACGGCAAGAGGCGAGGGGCGGCGACTGGTGAGTACG
CCAAAAATTTTGACTAGCGGAGGCTAGAAGGAGAGAGATGGGTGCGAGAGCGTCAGTATTAAGCGGGGGA
GAATTAGATCGCGATGGGAAAAAATTCGGTTAAGGCCAGGGGGAAAGAAAAAATATAAATTAAAACATAT
AGTATGGGCAAGCAGGGAGCTAGAACGATTCGCAGTTAATCCTGGCCTGTTAGAAACATCAGAAGGCTGT
AGACAAATACTGGGACAGCTACAACCATCCCTTCAGACAGGATCAGAAGAACTTAGATCATTATATAATA
CAGTAGCAACCCTCTATTGTGTGCATCAAAGGATAGAGATAAAAGACACCAAGGAAGCTTTAGACAAGAT
AGAGGAAGAGCAAAACAAAAGTAAGACCACCGCACAGCAAGCGGCCGCTGATCTTCAGACCTGGAGGAGG
AGATATGAGGGACAATTGGAGAAGTGAATTATATAAATATAAAGTAGTAAAAATTGAACCATTAGGAGTA
GCACCCACCAAGGCAAAGAGAAGAGTGGTGCAGAGAGAAAAAAGAGCAGTGGGAATAGGAGCTTTGTTCC
TTGGGTTCTTGGGAGCAGCAGGAAGCACTATGGGCGCAGCGTCAATGACGCTGACGGTACAGGCCAGACA
ATTATTGTCTGGTATAGTGCAGCAGCAGAACAATTTGCTGAGGGCTATTGAGGCGCAACAGCATCTGTTG
CAACTCACAGTCTGGGGCATCAAGCAGCTCCAGGCAAGAATCCTGGCTGTGGAAAGATACCTAAAGGATC
AACAGCTCCTGGGGATTTGGGGTTGCTCTGGAAAACTCATTTGCACCACTGCTGTGCCTTGGAATGCTAG
TTGGAGTAATAAATCTCTGGAACAGATTTGGAATCACACGACCTGGATGGAGTGGGACAGAGAAATTAAC
AATTACACAAGCTTAATACACTCCTTAATTGAAGAATCGCAAAACCAGCAAGAAAAGAATGAACAAGAAT
TATTGGAATTAGATAAATGGGCAAGTTTGTGGAATTGGTTTAACATAACAAATTGGCTGTGGTATATAAA
ATTATTCATAATGATAGTAGGAGGCTTGGTAGGTTTAAGAATAGTTTTTGCTGTACTTTCTATAGTGAAT
AGAGTTAGGCAGGGATATTCACCATTATCGTTTCAGACCCACCTCCCAACCCCGAGGGGACCCGACAGGC
CCGAAGGAATAGAAGAAGAAGGTGGAGAGAGAGACAGAGACAGATCCATTCGATTAGTGAACGGATCTCG
ACGGTATCGATCACGAGACTAGCCTCGAGCGGCCGCCCCCTTCACCGAGGGCCTATTTCCCATGATTCCT
TCATATTTGCATATACGATACAAGGCTGTTAGAGAGATAATTGGAATTAATTTGACTGTAAACACAAAGA
TATTAGTACAAAATACGTGACGTAGAAAGTAATAATTTCTTGGGTAGTTTGCAGTTTTAAAATTATGTTT
TAAAATGGACTATCATATGCTTACCGTAACTTGAAAGTATTTCGATTTCTTGGCTTTATATATCTTGTGG
AAAGGACGAAACACCGGTGTGTTGTAAATGAGCACACAAAATACACATGCTAAAATATTATATTCTATGA
CCTTTATAAAATCAACCAAAATCTTCTTTTTAATAACTTTAGTATCAATAATTAGAATTTTTATGTTCCT
TTTTGCAAACTTTTAATAAAAATGAGCAAAATAAAAAAACGCTAGTTTTAGTAACTCGCGTTGTTTTCTT
CACCTTTAATAATAGCTACTCCACCACTTGTTCCTAAGCGGTCAGCTCCTGCTTCAATCATTTTTTGAGC
ATCTTCAAATGTTCTAACTCCACCAGCTGCTTTAACTAAAGCATTGTCTTTAACAACTGACTTCATTAGT
TTAACATCTTCAAATGTTGCACCTGATTTTGAAAATCCTGTTGATGTTTTAACAAATTCTAATCCAGCTT
CAACAGCTATTTCACAAGCTTTCATGATTTCTTCTTTTGTTAATAAACAATTTTCCATAATACATTTAAC
AACATGTGATCCAGCTGCTTTTTTTACAGCTTTCATGTCTTCTAAAACTAATTCATAATTTTTGTCTTTT
AATGCACCAATATTTAATACCATATCAATTTCTGTTGCACCATCTTTAATTGCTTCAGAAACTTCGAATG
CTTTTGTAGCTGTTGTGCATGCACCTAGAGGAAAACCTACAACATTTGTTATTCCTACATTTGTGCCTTT
TAATAATTCTTTACAATAGCTTGTTCAATATGAATTAACACAAACTGTTGCAAAATCAAATTCAATTGCT
TCATCACATAATTGTTTAATTTCAGCTTTCGTAGCATCTTGTTTTAATAATGTGTGATCTATATATTTGT
TTAGTTTCATTTTTTCTCCTATATATTCATTTTTAATTTTAATTCTTTAATAATTTCGTCTACTTTAACT
TTAGCGTTTTGAACAGATTCACCAACACCTATAAAATAAATTTTTAGTTTAGGTTCAGTTCCACTTGGGC
GAACAGCAAATCATGACTTATCTTCTAAATAAAATTTTAGTAAGTCTTGTCCTGGCATATTATACATTCC
ATCGATGTAGTCTTCAACATTAACAACTTTAAGTCCAGCAATTTGAGTTAAGGGTGTTGCTCTCAATGAT
TTCATTAATGGTTCAATTTTTAATTTCTTTTCTTCTGGTTTAAAATTCAAGTTTAAAGTGAAAGTGTAAT
ATGCACCCATTTCTTTAAATAAATCTTCTAAATAGTCTACTAATGTTTTATTTTGTTTTTTATAAAATCA
AGCAGCCTCTGCTATTAATATAGAAGCTTGTATTCCATCTTTATCTCTAGCTGAGTCATCAATTACATAT
CCATAACTTTCTTCATAAGCAAAAACAAAATTTAATCCGTTATCTTCTTCTTTAGCAATTTCTCTACCCA
TTCATTTAAATCCAGTTAAAGTTTTTACAATATTAACTCCATATTTTTCATGAGCGATTCTATCACCCAA
ATCACTTGTTACAAAACTTGAATATAGAGCCGGATTTTTTGGAATGCTATTTAAGCGTTTTAGATTTGAT
AATTTTCAATCAATTAAAATTGGTCCTGTTTGATTTCCATCTAATCTTACAAAATGACCATCATGTTTTA
TTGCCATTCCAAATCTGTCAGCATCTGGGTCATTCATAATAATAATATCTGCATCATGTTTAATACCATA
TTCAAGCGGTATTTTTCATGCAGGATCAAATTCTGGATTTGGATTTACAACATTTTTAAATGTTTCATCT
TCAAATGCATGCTCTTCAACCTCAATAACGTTATATCCTGATTCACGTAATATTTTTGGGGTAAATTTAG
TTCCTGTTCCATTAACTGCGCTAAAAATAATTTTTAAATCTTTTTTAGCTTCTTGCTCTTTTTTGTAGAA
TTCTCGACCTCGAGACAAATGGCAGTATTCATCCACAATTTTAAAAGAAAAGGGGGGATTGGGGGGTACA
GTGCAGGGGAAAGAATAGTAGACATAATAGCAACAGACATACAAACTAAAGAATTACAAAAACAAATTAC
AAAAATTCAAAATTTTCGGGTTTATTACAGGGACAGCAGAGATCCACTTTGGCCGCGGCTCGAGGGGG
