Features (pLannotate 1.2.2; 25 found; start..end, strand, type, name):
    200..788     -  rep_origin     ori: high-copy-number ColE1/pMB1/pBR322/pUC origin of replication
    959..1819    -  CDS            AmpR: β-lactamase; bla; confers resistance to ampicillin, carbenicillin, and related antibiotics
   1820..1924    -  promoter       AmpR promoter: bla
   1977..2405    -  rep_origin     f1 ori (sequence partly withheld): f1 bacteriophage origin of replication; arrow indicates direction of (+) strand synthesis
   2410..2565    -  CDS            lacZα (fragment): LacZα fragment of β-galactosidase; lacZ fragment
   2573..2591    +  promoter       T7 promoter: promoter for bacteriophage T7 RNA polymerase
   2612..2747    -  rep_origin     SV40 ori: SV40 origin of replication
   2787..2908    -  polyA_signal   SV40 poly(A) signal: SV40 polyadenylation signal
   2980..3213    -  LTR            3' LTR (ΔU3): self-inactivating 3' long terminal repeat (LTR) from HIV-1
   3215..3298    -  CDS            nef (fragment): NEF_HV1Z2 - Experimental evidence at protein level: Swiss-Prot protein existence level 1. Extracellular Nef protein targets CD4(+) T-lymphocytes for apoptosis by interacting with CXCR4 surface receptors. From Human immunodeficiency virus type 1 group M subtype D (isolate Z2/CDC-Z34) (HIV-1).
   3341..3940    -  CDS            PuroR: puromycin N-acetyltransferase; pac from Streptomyces alboniger; confers resistance to puromycin
   3962..4472    -  promoter       hPGK promoter: human phosphoglycerate kinase 1 promoter
   4521..4638    -  misc_feature   cPPT/CTS: central polypurine tract and central termination sequence of HIV-1
   4743..4983    -  promoter       U6 promoter: RNA polymerase III promoter for human U6 snRNA
   5033..5133    -  CDS            Rev (fragment): human immunodeficiency virus 1 (HIV-1) Rev protein; rev; enhances nuclear export of unspliced and incompletely spliced viral mRNAs
   5510..5743    -  misc_feature   RRE: The Rev response element (RRE) of HIV-1 allows for Rev-dependent mRNA export from the nucleus to the cytoplasm.
   5889..6252    -  CDS            HIV-1 gag (fragment): gag protein from human immunodeficiency virus 1; gag
   6236..6361    -  misc_feature   HIV-1 Ψ: packaging signal of human immunodeficiency virus type 1
   6408..6588    -  LTR            5' LTR (truncated): truncated 5' long terminal repeat (LTR) from HIV-1
   6589..6815    -  promoter       RSV promoter: Rous sarcoma virus enhancer/promoter
   6843..6861    -  promoter       T3 promoter: promoter for bacteriophage T3 RNA polymerase
   6906..6922    -  protein_bind   lac operator: The lac repressor binds to the lac operator to inhibit transcription in E. coli. This inhibition can be relieved by adding lactose or isopropyl-β-D-thiogalactopyranoside (IPTG). lac repressor encoded by lacI
   6930..6960    -  promoter       lac promoter: promoter for the E. coli lac operon
   6975..6996    -  protein_bind   CAP binding site: CAP binding activates transcription in the presence of cAMP. E. coli catabolite activator protein
   7009..17      -  CDS            lacI (fragment) (across the origin): lac repressor; lacI; The lac repressor binds to the lac operator to inhibit transcription in E. coli. This inhibition can be relieved by adding lactose or isopropyl-β-D-thiogalactopyranoside (IPTG).
>Addgene plasmid #136049 | PLKO.1-STAU1-3'UTR | addgene full sequence | sequence record 269422 | Addgene NGS Result
GTTTGCGTATTGGGCGCTCTTCCGCTTCCTCGCTCACTGACTCGCTGCGCTCGGTCGTTCGGCTGCGGCG
AGCGGTATCAGCTCACTCAAAGGCGGTAATACGGTTATCCACAGAATCAGGGGATAACGCAGGAAAGAAC
ATGTGAGCAAAAGGCCAGCAAAAGGCCAGGAACCGTAAAAAGGCCGCGTTGCTGGCGTTTTTCCATAGGC
TCCGCCCCCCTGACGAGCATCACAAAAATCGACGCTCAAGTCAGAGGTGGCGAAACCCGACAGGACTATA
AAGATACCAGGCGTTTCCCCCTGGAAGCTCCCTCGTGCGCTCTCCTGTTCCGACCCTGCCGCTTACCGGA
TACCTGTCCGCCTTTCTCCCTTCGGGAAGCGTGGCGCTTTCTCATAGCTCACGCTGTAGGTATCTCAGTT
CGGTGTAGGTCGTTCGCTCCAAGCTGGGCTGTGTGCACGAACCCCCCGTTCAGCCCGACCGCTGCGCCTT
ATCCGGTAACTATCGTCTTGAGTCCAACCCGGTAAGACACGACTTATCGCCACTGGCAGCAGCCACTGGT
AACAGGATTAGCAGAGCGAGGTATGTAGGCGGTGCTACAGAGTTCTTGAAGTGGTGGCCTAACTACGGCT
ACACTAGAAGAACAGTATTTGGTATCTGCGCTCTGCTGAAGCCAGTTACCTTCGGAAAAAGAGTTGGTAG
CTCTTGATCCGGCAAACAAACCACCGCTGGTAGCGGTGGTTTTTTTGTTTGCAAGCAGCAGATTACGCGC
AGAAAAAAAGGATCTCAAGAAGATCCTTTGATCTTTTCTACGGGGTCTGACGCTCAGTGGAACGAAAACT
CACGTTAAGGGATTTTGGTCATGAGATTATCAAAAAGGATCTTCACCTAGATCCTTTTAAATTAAAAATG
AAGTTTTAAATCAATCTAAAGTATATATGAGTAAACTTGGTCTGACAGTTACCAATGCTTAATCAGTGAG
GCACCTATCTCAGCGATCTGTCTATTTCGTTCATCCATAGTTGCCTGACTCCCCGTCGTGTAGATAACTA
CGATACGGGAGGGCTTACCATCTGGCCCCAGTGCTGCAATGATACCGCGAGACCCACGCTCACCGGCTCC
AGATTTATCAGCAATAAACCAGCCAGCCGGAAGGGCCGAGCGCAGAAGTGGTCCTGCAACTTTATCCGCC
TCCATCCAGTCTATTAATTGTTGCCGGGAAGCTAGAGTAAGTAGTTCGCCAGTTAATAGTTTGCGCAACG
TTGTTGCCATTGCTACAGGCATCGTGGTGTCACGCTCGTCGTTTGGTATGGCTTCATTCAGCTCCGGTTC
CCAACGATCAAGGCGAGTTACATGATCCCCCATGTTGTGCAAAAAAGCGGTTAGCTCCTTCGGTCCTCCG
ATCGTTGTCAGAAGTAAGTTGGCCGCAGTGTTATCACTCATGGTTATGGCAGCACTGCATAATTCTCTTA
CTGTCATGCCATCCGTAAGATGCTTTTCTGTGACTGGTGAGTACTCAACCAAGTCATTCTGAGAATAGTG
TATGCGGCGACCGAGTTGCTCTTGCCCGGCGTCAATACGGGATAATACCGCGCCACATAGCAGAACTTTA
AAAGTGCTCATCATTGGAAAACGTTCTTCGGGGCGAAAACTCTCAAGGATCTTACCGCTGTTGAGATCCA
GTTCGATGTAACCCACTCGTGCACCCAACTGATCTTCAGCATCTTTTACTTTCACCAGCGTTTCTGGGTG
AGCAAAAACAGGAAGGCAAAATGCCGCAAAAAAGGGAATAAGGGCGACACGGAAATGTTGAATACTCATA
CTCTTCCTTTTTCAATATTATTGAAGCATTTATCAGGGTTATTGTCTCATGAGCGGATACATATTTGAAT
GTATTTAGAAAAATAAACAAATAGGGGTTCCGCGCACATTTCCCCGAAAAGTGCCACCTAAATTGTAAGC
GTTAATATTTTGTTAAAATTCGCGTTAAATTTTTGTTAAATCAGCTCATTTTTTAACCAATAGGCCGAAA
TCGGCAAAATCCCTTATAAATCAAAAGAATAGACCGAGATAGGGT
[37 nt withheld, positions 2076-2112]
AAAGAACGTGGACTCCAACGTCAAAGG
[49 nt withheld, positions 2140-2188]
T
[91 nt withheld, positions 2190-2280]
G
[124 nt withheld, positions 2282-2405]
CCCATTCGCCATTCAGGCTGCGCAACTGTTGGGAAGGGCGATCGGTGCGGGCCTCTTCGCTATTACGCCA
GCTGGCGAAAGGGGGATGTGCTGCAAGGCGATTAAGTTGGGTAACGCCAGGGTTTTCCCAGTCACGACGT
TGTAAAACGACGGCCAGTGAGCGCGCGTAATACGACTCACTATAGGGCGAATTGGGTACGTCCCTAGGCC
TCCAAAAAAGCCTCCTCACTACTTCTGGAATAGCTCAGAGGCCGAGGCGGCCTCGGCCTCTGCATAAATA
AAAAAAATTAGTCAGCCATGGGGCGGAGAATGGGCGGAACTGGGCGGAGTTAGGGGCGGGATGGGCGGAG
TTAGGGGCGGGATAGCTAGAGCCAGACATGATAAGATACATTGATGAGTTTGGACAAACCACAACTAGAA
TGCAGTGAAAAAAATGCTTTATTTGTGAAATTTGTGATGCTATTGCTTTATTTGTAACCATTATAAGCTG
CAATAAACAAGTTCCTCTCACTCTCTGATATTCATTTCTTTGCAAGTTATAAATACTGAATAATAAGATG
ACATGAACTACTACTGCTAGAGATTTTCCACACTGACTAAAAGGGTCTGAGGGATCTCTAGTTACCAGAG
TCACACAACAGACGGGCACACACTACTTGAAGCACTCAAGGCAAGCTTTATTGAGGCTTAAGCAGTGGGT
TCCCTAGTTAGCCAGAGAGCTCCCAGGCTCAGATCTGGTCTAACCAGAGAGACCCAGTACAAGCAAAAAG
CAGATCTTGTCTTCGTTGGGAGTGAATTAGCCCTTCCAGTCCCCCCTTTTCTTTTAAAAAGTGGCTAAGA
TCTACAGCTGCCTTGTAAGTCATTGGTCTTAAAGGTACCGATGCATGGGGTCGTGCGCTCCTTTCGGTCG
GGCGCTGCGGGTCGTGGGGCGGGCGTCAGGCACCGGGCTTGCGGGTCATGCACCAGGTGCGCGGTCCTTC
GGGCACCTCGACGTCGGCGGTGACGGTGAAGCCGAGCCGCTCGTAGAAGGGGAGGTTGCGGGGCGCGGAG
GTCTCCAGGAAGGCGGGCACCCCGGCGCGCTCGGCCGCCTCCACTCCGGGGAGCACGACGGCGCTGCCCA
GACCCTTGCCCTGGTGGTCGGGCGAGACGCCGACGGTGGCCAGGAACCACGCGGGCTCCTTGGGCCGGTG
CGGCGCCAGGAGGCCTTCCATCTGTTGCTGCGCGGCCAGCCGGGAACCGCTCAACTCGGCCATGCGCGGG
CCGATCTCGGCGAACACCGCCCCCGCTTCGACGCTCTCCGGCGTGGTCCAGACCGCCACCGCGGCGCCGT
CGTCCGCGACCCACACCTTGCCGATGTCGAGCCCGACGCGCGTGAGGAAGAGTTCTTGCAGCTCGGTGAC
CCGCTCGATGTGGCGGTCCGGATCGACGGTGTGGCGCGTGGCGGGGTAGTCGGCGAACGCGGCGGCGAGG
GTGCGTACGGCCCTGGGGACGTCGTCGCGGGTGGCGAGGCGCACCGTGGGCTTGTACTCGGTCATGGTAA
GCTCCGGTGGATCCCCCTGGGGAGAGAGGTCGGTGATTCGGTCAACGAGGGAGCCGACTGCCGACGTGCG
CTCCGGAGGCTTGCAGAATGCGGAACACCGCGCGGGCAGGAACAGGGCCCACACTACCGCCCCACACCCC
GCCTCCCGCACCGCCCCTTCCCGGCCGCTGCTCTCGGCGCGCCCTGCTGAGCAGCCGCTATTGGCCACAG
CCCATCGCGGTCGGCGCGCTGCCATTGCTCCCTGGCGCTGTCCGTCTGCGAGGGTACTAGTGAGACGTGC
GGCTTCCGTTTGTCACGTCCGGCACGCCGCGAACCGCAAGGAACCTTCCCGACTTAGGGGCGGAGCAGGA
AGCGTCGCCGGGGGGCCCACAAGGGTAGCGGCGAAGATCCGGGTGACGCTGCGAACGGACGTGAAGAATG
TGCGAGACCCAGGGTCGGCGCCGCTGCGTTTCCCGGAACCACGCCCAGAGCAGCCGCGTCCCTGCGCAAA
CCCAGGGCTGCCTTGGAAAAGGCGCAACCCCAACCCCCTCGAGCCGCGGCCAAAGTGGATCTCTGCTGTC
CCTGTAATAAACCCGAAAATTTTGAATTTTTGTAATTTGTTTTTGTAATTCTTTAGTTTGTATGTCTGTT
GCTATTATGTCTACTATTCTTTCCCCTGCACTGTACCCCCCAATCCCCCCTTTTCTTTTAAAATTGTGGA
TGAATACTGCCATTTGTCTCGAGGTCGAGAATTCAAAAACCATCACCACTGCTTTCTCTTCTCGAGAAGA
GAAAGCAGTGGTGATGGCCGGTGTTTCGTCCTTTCCACAAGATATATAAAGCCAAGAAATCGAAATACTT
TCAAGTTACGGTAAGCATATGATAGTCCATTTTAAAACATAATTTTAAAACTGCAAACTACCCAAGAAAT
TATTACTTTCTACGTCACGTATTTTGTACTAATATCTTTGTGTTTACAGTCAAATTAATTCCAATTATCT
CTCTAACAGCCTTGTATCGTATATGCAAATATGAAGGAATCATGGGAAATAGGCCCTCGGTGAAGGGGGC
GGCCGCTCGAGGCTAGTCTCGTGATCGATACCGTCGAGATCCGTTCACTAATCGAATGGATCTGTCTCTG
TCTCTCTCTCCACCTTCTTCTTCTATTCCTTCGGGCCTGTCGGGTCCCCTCGGGGTTGGGAGGTGGGTCT
GAAACGATAATGGTGAATATCCCTGCCTAACTCTATTCACTATAGAAAGTACAGCAAAAACTATTCTTAA
ACCTACCAAGCCTCCTACTATCATTATGAATAATTTTATATACCACAGCCAATTTGTTATGTTAAACCAA
TTCCACAAACTTGCCCATTTATCTAATTCCAATAATTCTTGTTCATTCTTTTCTTGCTGGTTTTGCGATT
CTTCAATTAAGGAGTGTATTAAGCTTGTGTAATTGTTAATTTCTCTGTCCCACTCCATCCAGGTCGTGTG
ATTCCAAATCTGTTCCAGAGATTTATTACTCCAACTAGCATTCCAAGGCACAGCAGTGGTGCAAATGAGT
TTTCCAGAGCAACCCCAAATCCCCAGGAGCTGTTGATCCTTTAGGTATCTTTCCACAGCCAGGATTCTTG
CCTGGAGCTGCTTGATGCCCCAGACTGTGAGTTGCAACAGATGCTGTTGCGCCTCAATAGCCCTCAGCAA
ATTGTTCTGCTGCTGCACTATACCAGACAATAATTGTCTGGCCTGTACCGTCAGCGTCATTGACGCTGCG
CCCATAGTGCTTCCTGCTGCTCCCAAGAACCCAAGGAACAAAGCTCCTATTCCCACTGCTCTTTTTTCTC
TCTGCACCACTCTTCTCTTTGCCTTGGTGGGTGCTACTCCTAATGGTTCAATTTTTACTACTTTATATTT
ATATAATTCACTTCTCCAATTGTCCCTCATATCTCCTCCTCCAGGTCTGAAGATCAGCGGCCGCTTGCTG
TGCGGTGGTCTTACTTTTGTTTTGCTCTTCCTCTATCTTGTCTAAAGCTTCCTTGGTGTCTTTTATCTCT
ATCCTTTGATGCACACAATAGAGGGTTGCTACTGTATTATATAATGATCTAAGTTCTTCTGATCCTGTCT
GAAGGGATGGTTGTAGCTGTCCCAGTATTTGTCTACAGCCTTCTGATGTTTCTAACAGGCCAGGATTAAC
TGCGAATCGTTCTAGCTCCCTGCTTGCCCATACTATATGTTTTAATTTATATTTTTTCTTTCCCCCTGGC
CTTAACCGAATTTTTTCCCATCGCGATCTAATTCTCCCCCGCTTAATACTGACGCTCTCGCACCCATCTC
TCTCCTTCTAGCCTCCGCTAGTCAAAATTTTTGGCGTACTCACCAGTCGCCGCCCCTCGCCTCTTGCCGT
GCGCGCTTCAGCAAGCCGAGTCCTGCGTCGAGAGAGCTCCTCTGGTTTCCCTTTCGCTTTCAAGTCCCTG
TTCGGGCGCCACTGCTAGAGATTTTCCACACTGACTAAAAGGGTCTGAGGGATCTCTAGTTACCAGAGTC
ACACAACAGACGGGCACACACTACTTGAAGCACTCAAGGCAAGCTTTATTGAGGCTTAAGCAGTGGGTTC
CCTAGTTAGCCAGAGAGCTCCCAGGCTCAGATCTGGTCTAACCAGAGAGACCCGTTTATGTATCGAGCTA
GGCACTTAAATACAATATCTCTGCAATGCGGCAATTCAGTGGTTCGTCCAATCCATGTCAGACCCGTCTG
TTGCCTTCCTAATAAGGCACGATCGTACCACCTTACTTCCACCAATCGGCATGCACGGTGCTTTTTCTCT
CCTTGTAAGGCATGTTGCTAACTCATCGTTACCATGTTGCAAGACTACAAGAGTATTGCATAAGACTACA
TTAAGCTTGCAGCTCCAGCTTTTGTTCCCTTTAGTGAGGGTTAATTGCGCGCTTGGCGTAATCATGGTCA
TAGCTGTTTCCTGTGTGAAATTGTTATCCGCTCACAATTCCACACAACATACGAGCCGGAAGCATAAAGT
GTAAAGCCTGGGGTGCCTAATGAGTGAGCTAACTCACATTAATTGCGTTGCGCTCACTGCCCGCTTTCCA
GTCGGGAAACCTGTCGTGCCAGCTGCATTAATGAATCGGCCAACGCGCGGGGAGAGGCG
